>Addgene plasmid #188150 | pMXS-IRES-BLAST flag-CAD hCPS1 TL | addgene partial sequence | sequence record 370651 | Addgene NGS Result
TAACGTTACTGGCCGAAGCCGCTTGGAATAAGGCCGGTGTGCGTTTGTCTATATGTTATTTTCCACCATA
TTGCCGTCTTTTGGCAATGTGAGGGCCCGGAAACCTGGCCCTGTCTTCTTGACGAGCATTCCTAGGGGTC
TTTCCCCTCTCGCCAAAGGAATGCAAGGTCTGTTGAATGTCGTGAAGGAAGCAGTTCCTCTGGAAGCTTC
TTGAAGACAAACAACGTCTGTAGCGACCCTTTGCAGGCAGCGGAACCCCCCACCTGGCGACAGGTGCCTC
TGCGGCCAAAAGCCACGTGTATAAGATACACCTGCAAAGGCGGCACAACCCCAGTGCCACGTTGTGAGTT
GGATAGTTGTGGAAAGAGTCAAATGGCTCTCCTCAAGCGTATTCAACAAGGGGCTGAAGGATGCCCAGAA
GGTACCCCATTGTATGGGATCTGATCTGGGGCCTCGGTGCACATGCTTTACATGTGTTTAGTCGAGGTTA
AAAAAACGTCTAGGCCCCCCGAACCACGGGGACGTGGTTTTCCTTTGAAAAACACGATGATAATATGGCC
ACAACCATGGTTCCTTTGTCTCAAGAAGAATCCACCCTCATTGAAAGAGCAACGGCTACAATCAACAGCA
TCCCCATCTCTGAAGACTACAGCGTCGCCAGCGCAGCTCTCTCTAGCGACGGCCGCATCTTCACTGGTGT
CAATGTATATCATTTTACTGGGGGACCTTGTGCAGAACTCGTGGTGCTGGGCACTGCTGCTGCTGCGGCA
GCTGGCAACCTGACTTGTATCGTCGCGATCGGAAATGAGAACAGGGGCATCTTGAGCCCCTGCGGACGGT
GCCGACAGGTGCTTCTCGATCTGCATCCTGGGATCAAAGCCATAGTGAAGGACAGTGATGGACAGCCGAC
GGCAGTTGGGATTCGTGAATTGCTGCCCTCTGGTTATGTGTGGGAGGGCTAAGTCGACGATAAAATAAAA
GATTTTATTTAGTCTCCAGAAAAAGGGGGGAATGAAAGACCCCACCTGTAGGTTTGGCAAGCTAGCTTAA
GTAACGCCATTTTGCAAGGCATGGAAAAATACATAACTGAGAATAGAGAAGTTCAGATCAAGGTCAGGAA
CAGATGGAACAGCTGAATATGGGCCAAACAGGATATCTGTGGTAAGCAGTTCCTGCCCCGGCTCAGGGCC
AAGAACAGATGGAACAGCTGAATATGGGCCAAACAGGATATCTGTGGTAAGCAGTTCCTGCCCCGGCTCA
GGGCCAAGAACAGATGGTCCCCAGATGCGGTCCAGCCCTCAGCAGTTTCTAGAGAACCATCAGATGTTTC
CAGGGTGCCCCAAGGACCTGAAATGACCCTGTGCCTTATTTGAACTAACCAATCAGTTCGCTTCTCGCTT
CTGTTCGCGCGCTTCTGCTCCCCGAGCTCAATAAAAGAGCCCACAACCCCTCACTCGGCGCGCCAGTCCT
CCGATTGACTGAGTCGCCCGGGTACCCGTGTATCCAATAAACCCTCTTGCAGTTGCATCCGACTTGTGGT
CTCGCTGTTCCTTGGGAGGGTCTCCTCTGAGTGATTGACTACCCGTCAGCGGGGGTCTTTCATTTGGGGG
CTCGTCCGGGATCGGGAGACCCCTGCCCAGGGACCACCGACCCACCACCGGGAGGTAAGCTGGCCAGCAA
CTTATCTGTGTCTGTCCGATTGTCTAGTGTCTATGACTGATTTTATGCGCCTGCGTCGGTACTAGTTAGC
TAACTAGCTCTGTATCTGGCGGACCCGTGGTGGAACTGACGAGTTCGGAACACCCGGCCGCAACCCTGGG
AGACGTCCCAGGGACTTCGGGGGCCGTTTTTGTGGCCCGACCTGAGTCCAAAAATCCCGATCGTTTTGGA
CTCTTTGGTGCACCCCCCTAATAGGAGGGATATGTGGTTCTGGTAGGAGACGAGAACCTAAAACAGTTCC
CGCCTCCGTCTGAATTTTTGCTTTCGGTTTGGGACCGAAGCCGCGCCGCGCGTCTTGTCTGCTGCAGCAT
CGTTCTGTGTTGTCTCTGTCTGACTGTGTTTCTGTATTTGTCTGAAAATTAGGGCCAGACTGTTACCACT
CCCTTAAGTTTGACCTTAGGTCACTGGAAAGATGTCGAGCGGATCGCTCACAACCAGTCGGTAGATGTCA
AGAAGAGACGTTGGGTTACCTTCTGCTCTGCAGAATGGCCAACCTTTAACGTCGGATGGCCGCGAGACGG
CACCTTTAACCGAGACCTCATCACCCAGGTTAAGATCAAGGTCTTTTCACCTGGCCCGCATGGACACCCA
GACCAGGTCCCCTACATCGTGACCTGGGAAGCCTTGGCTTTTGACCCCCCTCCCTGGGTCAAGCCCTTTG
TACACCCTAAGCCTCCGCCTCCTCTTCCTCCATCCGCCCCGTCTCTCCCCCTTGAACCTCCTCGTTCGAC
CCCGCCTCGATCCTCCCTTTATCCAGCCCTCACTCCTTCTCTAGGCGCCCCCATATGGCCATATGAGATC
TTATATGGGGCACCCCCGCCCCTTGTAAACTTCCCTGACCCTGACATGACAAGAGTTACTAACAGCCCCT
CTCTCCAAGCTCACTTACAGGCTCTCTACTTAGTCCAGCACGAAGTCTGGAGACCTCTGGCGGCAGCCTA
CCAAGAACAACTGGACCGACCGGTGGTACCTCACCCTTACCGAGTCGGCGACACAGTGTGGGTCCGCCGA
CACCAGACTAAGAACCTAGAACCTCGCTGGAAAGGACCTTACACAGTCCTGCTGACCACCCCCACCGCCC
TCAAAGTAGACGGCATCGCAGCTTGGATACACGCCGCCCACGTGAAGGCTGCCGACCCCGGGGGTGGACC
ATCCTCTAGACTGCCGGATCTAGCTAGTTAATTAAGGATCCATGGCGGCCCTAGTGTTGGAGGACGGGTC
GGTCCTGCGGGGCCAGCCCTTTGGGGCCGCCGTGTCGACTGCCGGGGAAGTGGTGTTTCAAACCGGCATG
GTCGGCTACCCCGAGGCCCTCACTGATCCCTCCTACAAGGCACAGATCTTAGTGCTCACCTATCCTCTGA
TCGGCAACTATGGCATCCCCCCAGATGAAATGGATGAGTTCGGTCTCTGCAAGTGGTTTGAATCCTCGGG
CATCCACGTAGCAGCACTGGTAGTGGGAGAGTGCTGTCCTACTCCCAGCCACTGGAGTGCCACCCGCACC
CTGCATGAGTGGCTGCAGCAGCATGGCATCCCTGGCTTGCAAGGAGTAGACACTCGGGAGCTGACCAAGA
AGTTGCGGGAACAGGGGTCTCTGCTGGGGAAGCTGGTCCAGAATGGAACAGAACCTTCAAGTCTGCCATT
CTTGGACCCCAATGCCCGCCCCCTGGTACCAGAGGTCTCCATTAAGACTCCACGGGTATTCAATACAGGG
GGTGCCCCTCGGATCCTTGCTTTGGACTGTGGCCTCAAGTATAATCAGATCCGATGCCTCTGCCAGCGTG
GGGCTGAGGTCACTGTGGTACCCTGGGACCATGCACTAGACAGCCAAGAGTATGAGGGTCTCTTCTTAAG
TAATGGGCCTGGTGACCCTGCCTCCTATCCCAGTGTCGTATCCACACTGAGCCGTGTTTTATCTGAGCCT
AATCCCCGACCTGTCTTTGGGATCTGCCTGGGACACCAGCTATTGGCCTTAGCCATTGGGGCCAAGACTT
ACAAGATGAGATATGGGAACCGAGGCCATAACCAGCCCTGCTTGTTGGTGGGCTCTGGGCGCTGCTTTCT
GACATCCCAGAACCATGGGTTTGCTGTGGAGACAGACTCACTGCCAGCAGACTGGGCTCCTCTCTTCACC
AACGCCAATGATGGTTCCAATGAAGGCATTGTGCACAACAGCTTGCCTTTCTTCAGTGTCCAGTTTCACC
CAGAGCACCAAGCTGGCCCTTCAGATATGGAACTGCTTTTCGATATCTTTCTGGAAACTGTGAAAGAGGC
CACAGCTGGGAACCCTGGGGGCCAGACAGTTAGAGAGCGGCTGACTGAGCGCCTCTGTCCCCCTGGGATT
CCCACTCCCGGCTCTGGACTTCCACCACCACGAAAGGTTCTGATCCTGGGCTCAGGGGGCCTCTCCATTG
GCCAAGCTGGAGAATTTGACTACTCGGGCTCTCAGGCAATTAAGGCCCTGAAGGAGGAAAACATCCAGAC
GTTGCTGATCAACCCCAATATTGCCACAGTGCAGACCTCCCAGGGGCTGGCCGACAAGGTCTATTTTCTT
CCCATAACACCTCATTATGTAACCCAGGTGATACGTAATGAACGCCCCGATGGTGTGTTACTGACTTTTG
GGGGCCAGACTGCTCTGAACTGTGGTGTGGAGCTGACCAAGGCCGGGGTGCTGGCTCGGTATGGGGTCCG
GGTCCTGGGCACACCAGTGGAGACCATTGAGCTGACCGAGGATCGACGGGCCTTTGCTGCCAGAATGGCA
GAGATCGGAGAGCATGTGGCCCCGAGCGAGGCAGCAAATTCTCTTGAACAGGCCCAGGCAGCCGCTGAAC
GGCTGGGGTACCCTGTGCTAGTGCGTGCAGCCTTTGCCCTGGGTGGCCTGGGCTCTGGCTTTGCCTCTAA
CAGGGAGGAGCTCTCTGCTCTCGTGGCCCCAGCTTTTGCCCATACCAGCCAAGTGCTAGTAGACAAGTCT
CTGAAGGGATGGAAGGAGATTGAGTACGAGGTGGTGAGAGACGCCTATGGCAACTGTGTCACGGTGTGTA
ACATGGAGAACTTGGACCCACTGGGCATCCACACTGGTGAGTCCATAGTGGTGGCCCCTAGCCAGACACT
GAATGACAGGGAGTATCAGCTCCTGAGGCAGACAGCTATCAAGGTGACCCAGCACCTGGGAATTGTTGGG
GAGTGCAATGTGCAGTATGCCTTGAACCCTGAGTCTGAGCAGTATTACATCATTGAAGTGAATGCCAGGC
TCTCTCGCAGCTCTGCCCTGGCCAGTAAGGCCACAGGTTATCCACTGGCTTATGTGGCAGCCAAGCTAGC
ATTGGGCATCCCTTTGCCTGAGCTCAGGAACTCTGTGACAGGGGGTACAGCAGCCTTTGAACCCAGCGTG
GATTATTGTGTGGTGAAGATTCCTCGATGGGACCTTAGCAAGTTCCTGCGAGTCAGCACAAAGATTGGGA
GCTGCATGAAGAGCGTTGGTGAAGTCATGGGCATTGGGCGTTCATTTGAGGAGGCCTTCCAGAAGGCCCT
GCGCATGGTGGATGAGAACTGTGTGGGCTTTGATCACACAGTGAAACCAGTCAGCGATATGGAGTTGGAG
ACTCCAACAGATAAGCGGATTTTTGTGGTGGCAGCTGCTTTGTGGGCTGGTTATTCAGTGGACCGCCTGT
ATGAGCTCACACGCATCGACCGCTGGTTCCTGCACCGAATGAAGCGTATCATCGCACATGCCCAGCTGCT
AGAACAACACCGTGGACAGCCTTTGCCGCCAGACCTGCTGCAACAGGCCAAGTGTCTTGGCTTCTCAGAC
AAACAGATTGCCCTTGCAGTTCTGAGCACAGAGCTGGCTGTTCGCAAGCTGCGTCAGGAACTGGGGATCT
GTCCAGCAGTGAAACAGATTGACACAGTTGCAGCTGAGTGGCCAGCCCAGACAAATTACCTATACCTAAC
GTATTGGGGCACCACCCATGACCTCACCTTTCGAACACCTCATGTCCTAGTCCTTGGCTCTGGCGTCTAC
CGTATTGGCTCTAGCGTTGAATTTGACTGGTGTGCTGTAGGCTGCATCCAGCAGCTCCGAAAGATGGGAT
ATAAGACCATCATGGTGAACTATAACCCAGAGACAGTCAGCACCGACTATGACATGTGTGATCGACTCTA
CTTTGATGAGATCTCTTTTGAGGTGGTGATGGACATCTATGAGCTCGAGAACCCTGAAGGTGTGATCCTA
TCCATGGGTGGACAGCTGCCCAACAACATGGCCATGGCGTTGCATCGGCAGCAGTGCCGGGTGCTGGGCA
CCTCCCCTGAAGCCATTGACTCGGCTGAGAACCGTTTCAAGTTTTCCCGGCTCCTTGACACCATTGGTAT
CAGCCAGCCTCAGTGGAGGGAGCTCAGTGACCTCGAGTCTGCTCGCCAATTCTGCCAGACCGTGGGGTAC
CCCTGTGTGGTGCGCCCCTCCTATGTGCTGAGCGGTGCTGCTATGAATGTGGCCTACACGGATGGAGACC
TGGAGCGCTTCCTGAGCAGCGCAGCAGCCGTCTCCAAAGAGCATCCCGTGGTCATCTCCAAGTTCATCCA
GGAGGCTAAGGAGATTGACGTGGATGCCGTGGCCTCTGATGGTGTGGTGGCAGCCATCGCCATCTCTGAG
CATGTGGAGAATGCAGGTGTGCATTCAGGTGATGCGACGCTGGTGACCCCCCCACAAGATATCACTGCCA
AAACCCTGGAGCGGATCAAAGCCATTGTGCATGCTGTGGGCCAGGAGCTACAGGTCACAGGACCCTTCAA
TCTGCAGCTCATTGCCAAGGATGACCAGCTGAAAGTTATTGAATGCAACGTACGTGTCTCTCGCTCCTTC
CCCTTCGTTTCCAAGACACTGGGTGTGGACCTAGTAGCCTTGGCCACGCGGGTCATCATGGGGGAAGAAG
TGGAACCTGTGGGGCTAATGACTGGTTCTGGAGTTGTGGGAGTAAAGGTGCCCATGTTTTCCTGGCCCCG
GTTGAGGGATGCTGACCCCATTCTGAGATGTGAGATGGCTTCCACTGGAGAGGTGGCCGGCTTTGGGGAG
AGCCGCTGTGAGGCATACCTCAAGGCCATGCTAAGCACTGGCTTTAAGATCCCCAAGAAGAATATCCTGC
TGACCATTGGCAGCTATAAGAACAAAAGCGAGCTGCTCCCAACTGTGCGGCTACTGGAGAGCCTGGGCTA
CAGCCTCTATGCCAGTCTCGGCACAGCTGACTTCTACACTGAGCATGGCGTCAAGGTAACAGCTGTGGAC
TGGCACTTTGAGGAGGCTGTGGATGGTGAGTGCCCACCACAGCGGAGCATCCTGGAGCAGCTAGCTGAGA
AAAACTTTGAGCTGGTGATTAACCTGTCAATGCGTGGAGCTGGGGGCCGGCGTCTCTCTTCCTTTGTCAC
CAAGGGCTACCGCACCCGACGCTTGGCCGCTGACTTCTCCGTGCCCCTAATCATCGATATCAAGTGCACC
AAACTCTTTGTGGAGGCCCTAGGCCAGATCGGGCCAGCCCCTCCTTTGAAGGTGCATGTTGACTGTATGA
CCTCCCAAAAGCTTGTGCGACTGCCGGGATTGATTGATGTCCATGTGCACCTGCGGGAACCAGGTGGGAC
ACATAAGGAGGACTTTGCTTCAGGCACAGCCGCTGCCCTGGCTGGGGGTATCACCATGGTGTGTGCCATG
CCTAATACCCGGCCCCCCATCATTGACGCCCCTGCTCTGGCCCTGGCCCAGAAGCTGGCAGAGGCTGGCG
CCCGGTGCGACTTTGCGCTATTCCTTGGGGCCTCGTCTGAAAATGCAGGAACCTTGGGCACCGTGGCCGG
GTCTGCAGCCGGGCTGAAGCTTTACCTCAATGAGACCTTCTCTGAGCTGCGGCTGGACAGCGTGGTCCAG
TGGATGGAGCATTTCGAGACATGGCCCTCCCACCTCCCCATTGTGGCTCACGCGGAGCAGCAAACCGTGG
CTGCTGTCCTCATGGTGGCTCAGCTCACTCAGCGCTCAGTGCACATATGTCACGTGGCACGGAAGGAGGA
GATCCTGCTAATTAAAGCTGCAAAGGCACGGGGCTTGCCAGTGACCTGCGAGGTGGCTCCCCACCACCTG
TTCCTAAGCCATGATGACCTGGAGCGCCTGGGGCCTGGGAAGGGGGAGGTCCGGCCTGAGCTTGGCTCCC
GCCAGGATGTGGAAGCCCTGTGGGAGAACATGGCTGTCATCGACTGCTTTGCCTCAGACCATGCTCCCCA
TACCTTGGAGGAGAAGTGTGGGTCCAGGCCCCCACCTGGGTTCCCAGGGTTAGAGACCATGCTGCCACTA
CTCCTGACGGCTGTAAGCGAGGGCCGGCTCAGCCTGGACGACCTGCTGCAGCGATTGCACCACAATCCTC
GGCGCATCTTTCACCTGCCTCCGCAGGAGGACACCTATGTGGAGGTGGATCTGGAGCATGAGTGGACAAT
TCCCAGCCACATGCCCTTCTCCAAGGCCCACTGGACACCTTTTGAAGGGCAGAAAGTGAAGGGCACCGTC
CGCCGTGTGGTCCTGCGAGGGGAGGTTGCCTATATCGATGGGCAGGTTCTGGTACCCCCGGGCTATGGAC
AGGATGTACGGAAGTGGCCACAGGGGGCTGTTCCTCAGCTCCCACCCTCAGCCCCTGCCACTAGTGAGAT
GACCACGACACCTGAAAGACCCCGCCGTGGCATCCCAGGGCTTCCTGATGGCCGCTTCCATCTGCCGCCC
CGAATCCATCGAGCCTCCGACCCAGGTTTGCCAGCTGAGGAGCCAAAGGAGAAGTCCTCTCGGAAGGTAG
CCGAGCCAGAGCTGATGGGAACCCCTGATGGCACCTGCTACCCTCCACCACCAGTACCGAGACAGGCATC
TCCCCAGAACCTGGGGACCCCTGGCTTGCTGCACCCCCAGACCTCACCCCTGCTGCACTCATTAGTGGGC
CAACATATCCTGTCCGTCCAGCAGTTCACCAAGGATCAGATGTCTCACCTGTTCAATGTGGCACACACAC
TGCGTATGATGGTGCAGAAGGAGCGGAGCCTCGACATCCTGAAGGGGAAGGTCATGGCCTCCATGTTCTA
TGAAGTGAGCACACGGACCAGCAGCTCCTTTGCAGCAGCCATGGCCCGGCTGGGAGGTGCTGTGCTCAGC
TTCTCGGAAGCCACATCGTCCGTCCAGAAGGGCGAATCCCTGGCTGACTCCGTGCAGACCATGAGCTGCT
ATGCCGACGTCGTCGTGCTCCGGCACCCCCAGCCTGGAGCAGTGGAGCTGGCCGCCAAGCACTGCCGGAG
GCCAGTGATCAATGCTGGGGATGGGGTCGGAGAGCACCCCACCCAGGCCCTGCTGGACATCTTCACCATC
CGTGAGGAGCTGGGAACTGTCAATGGCATGACGATCACGATGGTGGGTGACCTGAAGCACGGACGCACAG
TACATTCCCTGGCCTGCCTGCTCACCCAGTATCGTGTCAGCCTGCGCTACGTGGCACCTCCCAGCCTGCG
CATGCCACCCACTGTGCGGGCCTTCGTGGCCTCCCGCGGCACCAAGCAGGAGGAATTCGAGAGCATTGAG
GAGGCGCTGCCTGACACTGATGTGCTCTACATGACTCGAATCCAGAAGGAACGATTTGGCTCTACCCAGG
AGTACGAAGCTTGCTTTGGTCAGTTCATCCTCACTCCCCACATCATGACCCGGGCCAAGAAGAAGATGGT
GGTGATGCACCCGATGCCCCGTGTCAACGAGATAAGCGTGGAAGTGGACTCGGATCCCCGCGCAGCCTAC
TTCCGCCAGGCTGAGAACGGCATGTACATCCGCATGGCTCTGTTAGCCACCGTGCTGGGCCGTTTCGACT
ACAAAGACGATGACGACAAGTAGGAATTCCTGCAGGCCTCGAGGGCCGGCGCGCCGCGGCCGCTACGTAA
ATTCCGCCCCCCCCCCCCNCTCCCTNNNSCCCC
