[The description below was written by a language model from this plasmid's Addgene catalogue record.]
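Description:
pMXS-IRES-BLAST flag-CAD hCPS1 TL is a retroviral mammalian expression plasmid built on the pMXS-IRES-BLAST backbone. It is maintained in bacteria as a high-copy plasmid under ampicillin selection. As a pMX-family vector, it is designed to be packaged into retroviral particles for stable integration into target cells. No feature table accompanies the record, so the LTRs, packaging signal and exact promoter arrangement are not itemised. The backbone name and the listed marker indicate that the insert is followed by an IRES and a blasticidin resistance gene, so both are translated from one transcript and blasticidin selection enriches for cells expressing the insert.

The roughly 6.7 kb insert, introduced by Gibson cloning, encodes human CAD, the trifunctional enzyme (carbamoyl-phosphate synthetase 2, aspartate transcarbamylase, dihydroorotase) that carries out the first steps of de novo pyrimidine synthesis. According to the record, the Flag tag is C-terminal. Two engineered changes are present. Silent mutations remove the PAM site for a CAD-targeting sgRNA, which makes the cDNA resistant to Cas9 cutting and therefore suitable for re-expression in cells whose endogenous CAD has been disrupted. The second change swaps the CAD signal transmission loop (T'-loop, Pro1264–Gly1286) for the corresponding loop of human CPS1 (Pro1311–Gly1333), which gives the construct the "hCPS1 TL" part of its name.

The construct comes from a study of allosteric regulation of CAD during the cell cycle. It is suited to testing how the T'-loop contributes to that regulation, using stable expression of the Flag-detectable chimeric enzyme in mammalian cells.
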