Addgene plasmid #188150: pMXS-IRES-BLAST flag-CAD hCPS1 TL
Purpose: Expresses C-terminal flag-tagged human CAD hCPS1 TL in mammalian cells
Depositing lab: Richard Possemato. Depositing organization: NYU Grossman School of Medicine. Publication: Allosteric regulation of CAD modulates de novo pyrimidine synthesis during the cell cycle. Shin J, Mir H, Khurram MA, Fujihara KM, Dynlacht BD, Cardozo TJ, Possemato R. Nat Metab. 2023 Feb 6. doi: 10.1038/s42255-023-00735-9. PubMed 36747088.
Backbone
  Vector backbone: pMXS-IRES-BLAST
  Backbone size w/o insert (bp): 5623
  Vector type: Mammalian Expression, Retroviral
  Selectable markers: Blasticidin
Growth in bacteria
  Bacterial resistance: Ampicillin, 100 μg/mL
  Growth temperature: 37°C
  Growth strain: NEB Stable
  Copy number: High Copy
Gene/Insert
  Gene/Insert name: CAD (alt name: carbamoyl-phosphate synthetase 2, aspartate transcarbamylase, and dihydroorotase)
  Species: H. sapiens (human)
  Insert size (bp): 6702
  Mutation: TCC -> AGT silent mutations at nt439-441 eliminating PAM site for sgRNA target sequence 5'-ATTGGGGTCCAAGAATGGCA-3' and CCTCAG...ACTGGG -> CCCATG...ACTGGA substitution at nt5712-5780 for substitution of CAD signal transmission loop (T'-loop; Pro1264-Gly1286) with human CPS 1 T'-loop (Pro1311-Gly1333)
  Entrez Gene: CAD (a.k.a. CDG1Z, DEE50, EIEE50, GATD4)
  Tag / fusion protein: Flag tag (C terminal on insert)
  Cloning method: Gibson Cloning
  Sequencing primers: 5′ AGTAGACGGCATCGCAGCTTGGATA; 3′ CGGAATTTACGTAGCGGCCGC
Terms and licenses: Academic/Nonprofit Terms; Industry Terms: Not Available to Industry
How to cite: pMXS-IRES-BLAST flag-CAD hCPS1 TL was a gift from Richard Possemato (Addgene plasmid # 188150 ; http://n2t.net/addgene:188150 ; RRID:Addgene_188150)
